Addgene plasmid #20395: pNC866
Depositing lab: Beverly Errede. Depositing organization: University of North Carolina at Chapel Hill. Publication: A family of destabilized cyan fluorescent proteins as transcriptional reporters in S. cerevisiae. Hackett EA, Esch RK, Maleri S, Errede B. Yeast. 2006 Apr 15. 23(5):333-49. 10.1002/yea.1358 PubMed 16598699.
Backbone
  Vector backbone: pUC118
  Backbone size w/o insert (bp): 3162
  Vector type: Yeast Expression
Growth in bacteria
  Bacterial resistance: Ampicillin, 100 μg/mL
  Growth temperature: 37°C
  Growth strain: DH5alpha
  Copy number: High Copy
Gene/Insert
  Gene/Insert name: UAS cassette (GAL1,10)
  Insert size (bp): 1292
  Mutation: X=UbiE (see schematic)
  Cloning method: Restriction Enzyme; 5′ cloning site XhoI (not destroyed); 3′ cloning site BamHI (not destroyed)
  Sequencing primers: 5′ M13-F20
Terms and licenses: Academic/Nonprofit Terms; Industry Terms: Not Available to Industry
Depositor comments: Cassette: UAS; UAS: GAL1,10; X: UbiE; Linker: N/A
How to cite: pNC866 was a gift from Beverly Errede (Addgene plasmid # 20395 ; http://n2t.net/addgene:20395 ; RRID:Addgene_20395)
