[The description below was written by a language model from this plasmid's Addgene catalogue record and pLannotate feature annotations shown in this document.]
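Description:
pNC866 is a pUC118-based cloning plasmid of 4,454 nt that carries a modular "UAS cassette" for building transcriptional reporters in Saccharomyces cerevisiae. It comes from a study that developed destabilized cyan fluorescent proteins as yeast transcriptional reporters. In E. coli it replicates from the high-copy ColE1/pUC origin and is selected with ampicillin through the bla (AmpR) gene and its promoter. The backbone also carries an M13 phage origin, which allows single-stranded DNA production with helper phage. Remnants of the lac promoter/operator, the lacZα fragment and the pUC polylinker flank the insert. Although it is catalogued as a yeast expression vector, the feature table shows no yeast replication origin, centromere or auxotrophic marker. The plasmid therefore looks like a source of a cassette to be moved into yeast vectors rather than a plasmid that would be maintained in yeast itself, though the record does not say this explicitly.

The insert of about 1.3 kb sits between retained XhoI and BamHI sites. It contains the divergent, Gal4-regulated GAL1,10 upstream activating/promoter region, followed after roughly 400 bp of unannotated sequence by the yeast ubiquitin coding sequence. The depositor describes position "X" as UbiE and lists no linker. In ubiquitin-fusion designs of this kind, cleavage of the ubiquitin moiety exposes a chosen N-terminal residue on the downstream protein. "UbiE" probably means that this residue is glutamate, which would set the protein's turnover rate by the N-end rule, but the record does not spell this out. No fluorescent protein coding sequence is annotated. The cassette thus appears to supply the galactose-inducible control region and the ubiquitin module, to be joined to a reporter elsewhere.
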