Features (pLannotate 1.2.2; 16 found; start..end, strand, type, name):
      2..94      +  CDS            lacI (fragment): lac repressor; lacI; The lac repressor binds to the lac operator to inhibit transcription in E. coli. This inhibition can be relieved by adding lactose or isopropyl-β-D-thiogalactopyranoside (IPTG).
    107..128     +  protein_bind   CAP binding site: CAP binding activates transcription in the presence of cAMP. E. coli catabolite activator protein
    143..173     +  promoter       lac promoter: promoter for the E. coli lac operon
    181..197     +  protein_bind   lac operator: The lac repressor binds to the lac operator to inhibit transcription in E. coli. This inhibition can be relieved by adding lactose or isopropyl-β-D-thiogalactopyranoside (IPTG). lac repressor encoded by lacI
    231..249     +  misc_feature   MCS (fragment): pUC18/19 multiple cloning site
    262..914     +  promoter       GAL1,10 promoter: GAL1 and GAL10 genes of S. cerevisiae; divergent inducible promoter, regulated by Gal4
   1310..1537    +  CDS            ubiquitin: Saccharomyces cerevisiae ubiquitin
   1544..1579    +  misc_feature   MCS (fragment): pUC18/19 multiple cloning site
   1582..1736    +  CDS            lacZα (fragment): LacZα fragment of β-galactosidase; lacZ fragment
   1742..1793    -  misc_feature   bom (fragment): basis of mobility region from pBR322
   1812..2192    +  rep_origin     M13 ori (sequence partly withheld): M13 bacteriophage origin of replication; arrow indicates direction of (+) strand synthesis
   2268..2317    -  misc_feature   bom (fragment): basis of mobility region from pBR322
   2419..2454    -  CDS            rop (fragment): Rop protein, which maintains plasmids at low copy number; rop
   2549..2653    +  promoter       AmpR promoter: bla
   2654..3514    +  CDS            AmpR: β-lactamase; bla; confers resistance to ampicillin, carbenicillin, and related antibiotics
   3685..4273    +  rep_origin     ori: high-copy-number ColE1/pMB1/pBR322/pUC origin of replication
>Addgene plasmid #20395 | pNC866 | depositor full sequence | sequence record 9604 | Author sequence
AGCGCCCAATACGCAAACCGCCTCTCCCCGCGCGTTGGCCGATTCATTAATGCAGCTGGCACGACAGGTT
TCCCGACTGGAAAGCGGGCAGTGAGCGCAACGCAATTAATGTGAGTTAGCTCACTCATTAGGCACCCCAG
GCTTTACACTTTATGCTTCCGGCTCGTATGTTGTGTGGAATTGTGAGCGGATAACAATTTCACACAGGAA
ACAGCTATGACCATGATTACGAATTCGAGCTCGGTACCCCCCTCGAGGAATTTTCAAAAATTCTTACTTT
TTTTTTGGATGGACGCAAAGAAGTTTAATAATCATATTACATGGCATTACCACCATATACATATCCATAT
CTAATCTTACTTATATGTTGTGGAAATGTAAAGAGCCCCATTATCTTAGCCTAAAAAAACCTTCTCTTTG
GAACTTTCAGTAATACGCTTAACTGCTCATTGCTATATTGAAGTACGGATTAGAAGCCGCCGAGCGGGCG
ACAGCCCTCCGACGGAAGACTCTCCTCCGTGCGTCCTCGTCTTCACCGGTCGCGTTCCTGAAACGCAGAT
GTGCCTCGCGCCGCACTGCTCCGAACAATAAAGATTCTACAATACTAGCTTTTATGGTTATGAAGAGGAA
AAATTGGCAGTAACCTGGCCCCACAAACCTTCAAATTAACGAATCAAATTAACAACCATAGGATGATAAT
GCGATTAGTTTTTTAGCCTTATTTCTGGGGTAATTAATCAGCGAAGCGATGATTTTTGATCTATTAACAG
ATATATAAATGGAAAAGCTGCATAACCACTTTAACTAATACTTTCAACATTTTCAGTTTGTATTACTTCT
TATTCAAATGTCATAAAAGTATCAACAAAAAATTGTTAATATACCTCTATACTTTAACGTCAAGGAGAAA
AAACCCCGGATCTGCCAGGCGTGTATATAGCGTGGATGGCCAGGCAACTTTAGTGCTGACACATACAGGC
ATATATATATGTGTGCGACGACACATGATCATATGGCATGCATGTGCTCTGTATGTATATAAAACTCTTG
TTTTCTTCTTTTCTCTAAATATTCTTTCCTTATACATTAGGTCCTTTGTAGCATAAATTACTATACTTCT
ATAGACACGCAAACACAAATACACACACTAAATTACCGGATCAATTCGCCTGCTTATCTTTCTTCTTCCG
AAAGTGCTACTTCAGAAAGAGCAAGAACTGTACGGATAAGGATAAGTATATCTTCTATCTACTACAATAC
GAAAAGAACTCTCGAACTCTCCCTCCCACTTTACTTTAACTAATAGATTATGCAGATTTTCGTCAAGACT
TTGACCGGTAAAACCATAACATTGGAAGTTGAATCTTCCGATACCATCGACAACGTTAAGTCGAAAATTC
AAGACAAGGAAGGTATCCCTCCAGATCAACAAAGATTGATCTTTGCCGGTAAGCAGCTAGAAGACGGTAG
AACGCTGTCTGATTACAACATTCAGAAGGAGTCCACCTTACATCTTGTGCTAAGGCTAAGAGGTGGTGAA
CACGGATCCTCTAGAGTCGACCTGCAGGCATGCAAGCTTGGCACTGGCCGTCGTTTTACAACGTCGTGAC
TGGGAAAACCCTGGCGTTACCCAACTTAATCGCCTTGCAGCACATCCCCCTTTCGCCAGCTGGCGTAATA
GCGAAGAGGCCCGCACCGATCGCCCTTCCCAACAGTTGCGCAGCCTGAATGGCGAATGGCGCCTGATGCG
GTATTTTCTCCTTACGCATCTGTGCGGTATTTCACACCGCATA
[142 nt withheld, positions 1794-1935]
C
[141 nt withheld, positions 1937-2077]
CCTTTGACGTTGGAGTCCACGTTCTTT
[37 nt withheld, positions 2105-2141]
ACCCTATCTCGGGCTATTCTTTTGATTTATAAGGGATTTTGCCGATTTCGGCCTATTGGTTAAAAAATGA
GCTGATTTAACAAAAATTTAACGCGAATTTTAACAAAATATTAACGTTTACAATTTTATGGTGCACTCTC
AGTACAATCTGCTCTGATGCCGCATAGTTAAGCCAGCCCCGACACCCGCCAACACCCGCTGACGCGCCCT
GACGGGCTTGTCTGCTCCCGGCATCCGCTTACAGACAAGCTGTGACCGTCTCCGGGAGCTGCATGTGTCA
GAGGTTTTCACCGTCATCACCGAAACGCGCGAGACGAAAGGGCCTCGTGATACGCCTATTTTTATAGGTT
AATGTCATGATAATAATGGTTTCTTAGACGTCAGGTGGCACTTTTCGGGGAAATGTGCGCGGAACCCCTA
TTTGTTTATTTTTCTAAATACATTCAAATATGTATCCGCTCATGAGACAATAACCCTGATAAATGCTTCA
ATAATATTGAAAAAGGAAGAGTATGAGTATTCAACATTTCCGTGTCGCCCTTATTCCCTTTTTTGCGGCA
TTTTGCCTTCCTGTTTTTGCTCACCCAGAAACGCTGGTGAAAGTAAAAGATGCTGAAGATCAGTTGGGTG
CACGAGTGGGTTACATCGAACTGGATCTCAACAGCGGTAAGATCCTTGAGAGTTTTCGCCCCGAAGAACG
TTTTCCAATGATGAGCACTTTTAAAGTTCTGCTATGTGGCGCGGTATTATCCCGTATTGACGCCGGGCAA
GAGCAACTCGGTCGCCGCATACACTATTCTCAGAATGACTTGGTTGAGTACTCACCAGTCACAGAAAAGC
ATCTTACGGATGGCATGACAGTAAGAGAATTATGCAGTGCTGCCATAACCATGAGTGATAACACTGCGGC
CAACTTACTTCTGACAACGATCGGAGGACCGAAGGAGCTAACCGCTTTTTTGCACAACATGGGGGATCAT
GTAACTCGCCTTGATCGTTGGGAACCGGAGCTGAATGAAGCCATACCAAACGACGAGCGTGACACCACGA
TGCCTGTAGCAATGGCAACAACGTTGCGCAAACTATTAACTGGCGAACTACTTACTCTAGCTTCCCGGCA
ACAATTAATAGACTGGATGGAGGCGGATAAAGTTGCAGGACCACTTCTGCGCTCGGCCCTTCCGGCTGGC
TGGTTTATTGCTGATAAATCTGGAGCCGGTGAGCGTGGGTCTCGCGGTATCATTGCAGCACTGGGGCCAG
ATGGTAAGCCCTCCCGTATCGTAGTTATCTACACGACGGGGAGTCAGGCAACTATGGATGAACGAAATAG
ACAGATCGCTGAGATAGGTGCCTCACTGATTAAGCATTGGTAACTGTCAGACCAAGTTTACTCATATATA
CTTTAGATTGATTTAAAACTTCATTTTTAATTTAAAAGGATCTAGGTGAAGATCCTTTTTGATAATCTCA
TGACCAAAATCCCTTAACGTGAGTTTTCGTTCCACTGAGCGTCAGACCCCGTAGAAAAGATCAAAGGATC
TTCTTGAGATCCTTTTTTTCTGCGCGTAATCTGCTGCTTGCAAACAAAAAAACCACCGCTACCAGCGGTG
GTTTGTTTGCCGGATCAAGAGCTACCAACTCTTTTTCCGAAGGTAACTGGCTTCAGCAGAGCGCAGATAC
CAAATACTGTCCTTCTAGTGTAGCCGTAGTTAGGCCACCACTTCAAGAACTCTGTAGCACCGCCTACATA
CCTCGCTCTGCTAATCCTGTTACCAGTGGCTGCTGCCAGTGGCGATAAGTCGTGTCTTACCGGGTTGGAC
TCAAGACGATAGTTACCGGATAAGGCGCAGCGGTCGGGCTGAACGGGGGGTTCGTGCACACAGCCCAGCT
TGGAGCGAACGACCTACACCGAACTGAGATACCTACAGCGTGAGCTATGAGAAAGCGCCACGCTTCCCGA
AGGGAGAAAGGCGGACAGGTATCCGGTAAGCGGCAGGGTCGGAACAGGAGAGCGCACGAGGGAGCTTCCA
GGGGGAAACGCCTGGTATCTTTATAGTCCTGTCGGGTTTCGCCACCTCTGACTTGAGCGTCGATTTTTGT
GATGCTCGTCAGGGGGGCGGAGCCTATGGAAAAACGCCAGCAACGCGGCCTTTTTACGGTTCCTGGCCTT
TTGCTGGCCTTTTGCTCACATGTTCTTTCCTGCGTTATCCCCTGATTCTGTGGATAACCGTATTACCGCC
TTTGAGTGAGCTGATACCGCTCGCCGCAGCCGAACGACCGAGCGCAGCGAGTCAGTGAGCGAGGAAGCGG
AAG
