>Addgene plasmid #20395 | pNC866 | addgene partial sequence | sequence record 26512 | 20395 with M13-F20
GTTCNCCNCCTCTTAGCCTTAGCACAAGATGTAAGGTGGACTCCTTCTGAATGTTGTAATCAGACAGCGT
TCTACCGTCTTCTAGCTGCTTACCGGCAAAGATCAATCTTTGTTGATCTGGAGGGATACCTTCCTTGTCT
TGAATTTTCGACTTAACGTTGTCGATGGTATCGGAAGATTCAACTTCCAATGTTATGGTTTTACCGGTCA
AAGTCTTGACGAAAATCTGCATAATCTATTAGTTAAAGTAAAGTGGGAGGGAGAGTTCGAGAGTTCTTTT
CGTATTGTAGTAGATAGAAGATATACTTATCCTTATCCGTACAGTTCTTGCTCTTTCTGAAGTAGCACTT
TCGGAAGAAGAAAGATAAGCAGGCGAATTGATCCGGTAATTTAGTGTGTGTATTTGTGTTTGCGTGTCTA
TAGAAGTATAGTAATTTATGCTACAAAGGACCTAATGTATAAGGAAAGAATATTTAGAGAAAAGAAGAAA
ACAAGAGTTTTATATACATACAGAGCACATGCATGCCATATGATCATGTGTCGTCGCACACATATATATA
TGCCTGTATGTGTCAGCACTAAAGTTGCCTGGCCATCCACGCTATATACACGCCTGGCAGATCCGGGGTT
TTTTCTCCTTGACGTTAAAGTATAGAGGTATATTAACAATTTTTTGTTGATACTTTTATTACATTTGAAT
AAGAAGTAATACAAACCGAAAATGTTGAAAGTATTAGTTAAAGTGGTTATGCAGTTTTTGCATTTATATA
TCTGTTAATAGATCAAAAATCATCGCTTCGCTGANTAATTACCCCAGAAATNANGGNTAAAAAACTAATC
GCATTATCATCCTATGGNTGTTAATTTGATTCGTTCATTTGAANGTTTGNGGGGCCA
